Addgene plasmid #107602: p3E-U6a-U6c-uqcrc1 guide
Purpose: An entry vector with U6a and U6c promoter driving uqcrc1 guide RNAs expression
Depositing lab: Qing Deng. Depositing organization: Purdue University. Publication: Neutrophil-specific knockout demonstrates a role for mitochondria in regulating neutrophil motility in zebrafish. Zhou W, Cao L, Jeffries J, Zhu X, Staiger CJ, Deng Q. Dis Model Mech. 2018 Mar 28;11(3). pii: dmm.033027. doi: 10.1242/dmm.033027. PubMed 29590639.
Backbone
  Vector backbone: p3E-U6a-U6c
  Backbone manufacturer: Qing Deng
  Backbone size w/o insert (bp): 4000
  Total vector size (bp): 4000
  Vector type: CRISPR
Growth in bacteria
  Bacterial resistance: Kanamycin, 50 μg/mL
  Growth temperature: 37°C
  Growth strain: DH5alpha
  Copy number: High Copy
Gene/Insert
  Gene/Insert name: uqcrc1 guide RNA sequences
  Species: D. rerio (zebrafish)
  Insert size (bp): 38
Terms and licenses: Academic/Nonprofit Terms; Industry Terms: Not Available to Industry
Depositor comments: infusion cloning was used
How to cite: p3E-U6a-U6c-uqcrc1 guide was a gift from Qing Deng (Addgene plasmid # 107602 ; http://n2t.net/addgene:107602 ; RRID:Addgene_107602)
