[The description below was written by a language model from this plasmid's Addgene catalogue record and pLannotate feature annotations shown in this document.]
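Description:
p3E-U6a-U6c-uqcrc1 guide is a roughly 4 kb Gateway 3′ entry clone ("p3E") built for CRISPR work in zebrafish. It is maintained in E. coli as a high-copy plasmid through a ColE1/pUC-type origin and selected with kanamycin via an aph(3′)-Ia KanR gene. The backbone carries features typical of pDONR-derived entry vectors: rrnB T1 and T2 transcription terminators that insulate the cloning region, a T7 promoter, and small lacI and lacZα remnants. The payload is flanked by Gateway recombination sites, which the automated annotation labels as attR3 on one side and an attB3 core overlapping an attL fragment on the other. These sites would allow the cassette to be moved by LR recombination into the 3′ position of a multisite destination vector.

The payload consists of two guide RNA expression units arranged in tandem on the reverse strand. According to the catalogue entry, the U6a and U6c promoters each drive a guide targeting zebrafish uqcrc1. The two guide sequences total 38 bp and were inserted by In-Fusion cloning. The feature table does not annotate the U6 promoters or the spacers themselves. It does detect two Streptococcus pyogenes tracrRNA-derived scaffold segments about 540 bp apart, which fits two independent sgRNA cassettes compatible with SpCas9. An SV40 poly(A) signal with an adjacent large T antigen fragment lies next to the guide cassettes, where it would probably terminate an upstream coding unit once the entry clones are assembled.

No Cas9 is encoded here, so the nuclease must come from another component. The associated publication concerns neutrophil-specific knockout in zebrafish and the role of mitochondria in neutrophil motility. This suggests the plasmid is combined with a tissue-restricted Cas9 module to disrupt uqcrc1.
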