Features (pLannotate 1.2.2; 15 found; start..end, strand, type, name):
    121..213     +  CDS            lacI (fragment): lac repressor; lacI; The lac repressor binds to the lac operator to inhibit transcription in E. coli. This inhibition can be relieved by adding lactose or isopropyl-β-D-thiogalactopyranoside (IPTG).
    268..295     -  terminator     rrnB T2 terminator: transcription terminator T2 from the E. coli rrnB gene
    427..470     +  terminator     rrnB T1 terminator: Escherichia coli rrnB; transcription terminator T1 from the E. coli rrnB gene
    517..553     -  CDS            lacZα (fragment): LacZα fragment of β-galactosidase; lacZ fragment
    624..747     -  protein_bind   attR3: mutant version of attR; recombination site for the Gateway® LR reaction LR Clonase™
    757..777     +  CDS            lacZα (fragment): LacZα fragment of β-galactosidase; lacZ fragment
    793..927     -  polyA_signal   SV40 poly(A) signal: SV40 polyadenylation signal
    950..1033    -  CDS            large T antigen (fragment): large T antigen from SV40 (simian virus 40)
   1112..1179    -  misc_RNA       tracrRNA (fragment): trans-activating CRISPR RNA for the Streptococcus pyogenes CRISPR/Cas9 system
   1652..1719    -  misc_RNA       tracrRNA (fragment): trans-activating CRISPR RNA for the Streptococcus pyogenes CRISPR/Cas9 system
   2170..2190    -  protein_bind   attB3: mutant version of attB; core recombination site for the Gateway® BP reaction BP Clonase™
   2181..2266    -  protein_bind   attL1 (fragment): mutant version of attL; recombination site for the Gateway® LR reaction LR Clonase™
   2303..2321    -  promoter       T7 promoter: promoter for bacteriophage T7 RNA polymerase
   2455..3264    +  CDS            KanR: aminoglycoside phosphotransferase; aph(3')-Ia; confers resistance to kanamycin in bacteria or G418 (Geneticin®) in eukaryotes
   3411..3999    +  rep_origin     ori: high-copy-number ColE1/pMB1/pBR322/pUC origin of replication
>Addgene plasmid #107602 | p3E-U6a-U6c-uqcrc1 guide | addgene full sequence | sequence record 212908 | Addgene NGS Result
CTTTCCTGCGTTATCCCCTGATTCTGTGGATAACCGTATTACCGCCTTTGAGTGAGCTGATACCGCTCGC
CGCAGCCGAACGACCGAGCGCAGCGATTCAGTGAGCGAGGAAGCGGAAGAGCGCCCAATACGCAAACCGC
CTCTCCCCGCGCGTTGGCCGATTCATTAATGCAGCTGGCACGACAGGTTTCCCGACTGGAAAGCGGGCAG
TGAGCGCAACGCAATTAATACGCGTACCGCTAGCCAGGAAGAGTTTGTAGAAACGCAAAAAGGCCATCCG
TCAGGATGGCCTTCTGCTTAGTTTGATGCCTGGCAGTTTATGGCGGGCGTCCTGCCCGCCACCCTCCGGG
CCGTTGCTTCACAACGTTCAAATCCGCTCCCGGCGGATTTGTCCTACTCAGGAGAGCGTTCACCGACAAA
CAACAGATAAAACGAAAGGCCCAGTCTTCCGACTGAGCCTTTCGTTTTATTTGATGCCTGGCAGTTCCCT
ACTCTCGCGTTAACGCTAGCATGGATGTTTTCCCAGTCACGACGTTGTAAAACGACGGCCAGTCTTAAGC
TCGGGCCCTGCAGCTCTAGAGCTCGAATTCTACAGGTCACTAATACCATCTAAGTAGTTGGTTCATAGTG
ACTGCATATGTTGTGTTTTACAGTATTATGTAGTCTGTTTTTTATGCAAAATCTAATTTAATATATTGAT
ATTTATATCATTTTACGTTTCTCGTTCAACTTTCTTGTACAAAGTTGAGATCTATAATTCACTGGCCGTC
GTTTTACGGTACCATCGATGATGATCCAGACATGATAAGATACATTGATGAGTTTGGACAAACCACAACT
AGAATGCAGTGAAAAAAATGCTTTATTTGTGAAATTTGTGATGCTATTGCTTTATTTGTAACCATTATAA
GCTGCAATAAACAAGTTAACAACAACAATTGCATTCATTTTATGTTTCAGGTTCAGGGGGAGGTGTGGGA
GGTTTTTTAAAGCAAGTAAAACCTCTACAAATGTGGTATGGCTGATTATGATCCTCTAGATCCCTTGGGT
AGCAGCGAAGTCGAGGCATTTCTGTCCTGGCTGGTCTAGAGGTCTCTCAGGTTTAAAAAAAGCACCGACT
CGGTGCCACTTTTTCAAGTTGATAACGGACTAGCCTTATTTAAACTTGCTATGCTGTTTCCAGCATAGCT
CTTAACCTCGGGAACATACTGCTTCCGAACTAGGAGCCTGGAGAACTGCTATATAAACCCGGGACTTCTG
GGTATGTTTCTGCCATGTGGTAAGTGGATAAACCTACTTATTCAACTCATTTACCTCAAACATGACAGTA
AACCTCTTCGGGGCAAACCTGCAAACGCTTAAAACCTTCAAAGTTTGAAACCAGCAGTTTTGTAGAGGTT
TACCGTAGTATTTTTGAACTGTAAAGCATATGCAGAGGAAGCTGGTTTTAGGCTTGTGTGATTGGATGAG
TTCTTCTGTGACGTAACTGATCTTTTGTCCTCGTGTCCTTCGCCTTCCCCCACAGGCATGCGCGGACCTT
CCCCCGCCGCAGACCAGAGGACAACATGCTCAGACGCCAGCAAACGGCCCATCGAAACATTCACAGACTC
TCGGATTGGAGAGACCGGGCCCGAGGTCTCTGACTAAAAAAGCACCGACTCGGTGCCACTTTTTCAAGTT
GATAACGGACTAGCCTTATTTAAACTTGCTATGCTGTTTCCAGCATAGCTCTTAAACCAGTGTGCACCAC
CACTACCGAACCAAGAGCTGGAGGGAGAGCTATATATACCAGGGACTTCTGGGTATGTTTTTGGGAGGTG
GTGAGTGACTAAACCACTTATTCAGCTCCCTTAGATCAAGTCTGACCCTATATCATGGTGACATAAACCT
GCAAACTGATAAAACCTGAAGGATCTCAAATCCAGAGTTTGTGTGAGGGATTACCGTGGTAATTTTCAAA
CTGTAAAGCATATGCAAAATTATCTGGTCTTGGCTTGAGTGATTGGGTGTCTCGGTGTGATGCAGGGACG
TTTTCAGTGACGTGTCCTTCTCCCTCCCCCACAGGCATGCGCAGAACATTTCCCCCCTCCTTGAAGACCA
GAACAAAAGACGCCGAGAGCAGGAAACTCGTCTTACTGAATGACCGAGGCTGGAGAAATCGACCCTAGGC
AACTTTATTATACAAAGTTGGCATTATAAAAAAGCATTGCTTATCAATTTGTTGCAACGAACAGGTCACT
ATCAGTCAAAATAAAATCATTATTTGGAGCTCCATGGTAGCGTTAACGCGGCCGCGATATCCCCTATAGT
GAGTCGTATTACATGGTCATAGCTGTTTCCTGGCAGCTCTGGCCCGTGTCTCAAAATCTCTGATGTTACA
TTGCACAAGATAAAAATATATCATCATGAACAATAAAACTGTCTGCTTACATAAACAGTAATACAAGGGG
TGTTATGAGCCATATTCAACGGGAAACGTCGAGGCCGCGATTAAATTCCAACATGGATGCTGATTTATAT
GGGTATAAATGGGCTCGCGATAATGTCGGGCAATCAGGTGCGACAATCTATCGCTTGTATGGGAAGCCCG
ATGCGCCAGAGTTGTTTCTGAAACATGGCAAAGGTAGCGTTGCCAATGATGTTACAGATGAGATGGTCAG
ACTAAACTGGCTGACGGAATTTATGCCTCTTCCGACCATCAAGCATTTTATCCGTACTCCTGATGATGCA
TGGTTACTCACCACTGCGATCCCCGGAAAAACAGCATTCCAGGTATTAGAAGAATATCCTGATTCAGGTG
AAAATATTGTTGATGCGCTGGCAGTGTTCCTGCGCCGGTTGCATTCGATTCCTGTTTGTAATTGTCCTTT
TAACAGCGATCGCGTATTTCGTCTCGCTCAGGCGCAATCACGAATGAATAACGGTTTGGTTGATGCGAGT
GATTTTGATGACGAGCGTAATGGCTGGCCTGTTGAACAAGTCTGGAAAGAAATGCATAAACTTTTGCCAT
TCTCACCGGATTCAGTCGTCACTCATGGTGATTTCTCACTTGATAACCTTATTTTTGACGAGGGGAAATT
AATAGGTTGTATTGATGTTGGACGAGTCGGAATCGCAGACCGATACCAGGATCTTGCCATCCTATGGAAC
TGCCTCGGTGAGTTTTCTCCTTCATTACAGAAACGGCTTTTTCAAAAATATGGTATTGATAATCCTGATA
TGAATAAATTGCAGTTTCATTTGATGCTCGATGAGTTTTTCTAATCAGAATTGGTTAATTGGTTGTAACA
CTGGCAGAGCATTACGCTGACTTGACGGGACGGCGCAAGCTCATGACCAAAATCCCTTAACGTGAGTTAC
GCGTCGTTCCACTGAGCGTCAGACCCCGTAGAAAAGATCAAAGGATCTTCTTGAGATCCTTTTTTTCTGC
GCGTAATCTGCTGCTTGCAAACAAAAAAACCACCGCTACCAGCGGTGGTTTGTTTGCCGGATCAAGAGCT
ACCAACTCTTTTTCCGAAGGTAACTGGCTTCAGCAGAGCGCAGATACCAAATACTGTTCTTCTAGTGTAG
CCGTAGTTAGGCCACCACTTCAAGAACTCTGTAGCACCGCCTACATACCTCGCTCTGCTAATCCTGTTAC
CAGTGGCTGCTGCCAGTGGCGATAAGTCGTGTCTTACCGGGTTGGACTCAAGACGATAGTTACCGGATAA
GGCGCAGCGGTCGGGCTGAACGGGGGGTTCGTGCACACAGCCCAGCTTGGAGCGAACGACCTACACCGAA
CTGAGATACCTACAGCGTGAGCTATGAGAAAGCGCCACGCTTCCCGAAGGGAGAAAGGCGGACAGGTATC
CGGTAAGCGGCAGGGTCGGAACAGGAGAGCGCACGAGGGAGCTTCCAGGGGGAAACGCCTGGTATCTTTA
TAGTCCTGTCGGGTTTCGCCACCTCTGACTTGAGCGTCGATTTTTGTGATGCTCGTCAGGGGGGCGGAGC
CTATGGAAAAACGCCAGCAACGCGGCCTTTTTACGGTTCCTGGCCTTTTGCTGGCCTTTTGCTCACATGT
T
