Features (pLannotate 1.2.2; 15 found; start..end, strand, type, name):
    121..213     +  CDS            lacI (fragment): lac repressor; lacI; The lac repressor binds to the lac operator to inhibit transcription in E. coli. This inhibition can be relieved by adding lactose or isopropyl-β-D-thiogalactopyranoside (IPTG).
    268..295     -  terminator     rrnB T2 terminator: transcription terminator T2 from the E. coli rrnB gene
    427..470     +  terminator     rrnB T1 terminator: Escherichia coli rrnB; transcription terminator T1 from the E. coli rrnB gene
    517..553     -  CDS            lacZα (fragment): LacZα fragment of β-galactosidase; lacZ fragment
    624..747     -  protein_bind   attR3: mutant version of attR; recombination site for the Gateway® LR reaction LR Clonase™
    757..777     +  CDS            lacZα (fragment): LacZα fragment of β-galactosidase; lacZ fragment
    793..927     -  polyA_signal   SV40 poly(A) signal: SV40 polyadenylation signal
    950..1033    -  CDS            large T antigen (fragment): large T antigen from SV40 (simian virus 40)
   1112..1179    -  misc_RNA       tracrRNA (fragment): trans-activating CRISPR RNA for the Streptococcus pyogenes CRISPR/Cas9 system
   1652..1719    -  misc_RNA       tracrRNA (fragment): trans-activating CRISPR RNA for the Streptococcus pyogenes CRISPR/Cas9 system
   2170..2190    -  protein_bind   attB3: mutant version of attB; core recombination site for the Gateway® BP reaction BP Clonase™
   2181..2266    -  protein_bind   attL1 (fragment): mutant version of attL; recombination site for the Gateway® LR reaction LR Clonase™
   2303..2321    -  promoter       T7 promoter: promoter for bacteriophage T7 RNA polymerase
   2455..3264    +  CDS            KanR: aminoglycoside phosphotransferase; aph(3')-Ia; confers resistance to kanamycin in bacteria or G418 (Geneticin®) in eukaryotes
   3411..3999    +  rep_origin     ori: high-copy-number ColE1/pMB1/pBR322/pUC origin of replication
>Addgene plasmid #107602 | p3E-U6a-U6c-uqcrc1 guide | depositor full sequence | sequence record 216999 | p3E-U6a-U6c-uqcrc1 guide sequence 4061 bps
CTTTCCTGCGTTATCCCCTGATTCTGTGGATAACCGTATTACCGCCTTTGAGTGAGCTGATACCGCTCGC
CGCAGCCGAACGACCGAGCGCAGCGAGTCAGTGAGCGAGGAAGCGGAAGAGCGCCCAATACGCAAACCGC
CTCTCCCCGCGCGTTGGCCGATTCATTAATGCAGCTGGCACGACAGGTTTCCCGACTGGAAAGCGGGCAG
TGAGCGCAACGCAATTAATACGCGTACCGCTAGCCAGGAAGAGTTTGTAGAAACGCAAAAAGGCCATCCG
TCAGGATGGCCTTCTGCTTAGTTTGATGCCTGGCAGTTTATGGCGGGCGTCCTGCCCGCCACCCTCCGGG
CCGTTGCTTCACAACGTTCAAATCCGCTCCCGGCGGATTTGTCCTACTCAGGAGAGCGTTCACCGACAAA
CAACAGATAAAACGAAAGGCCCAGTCTTCCGACTGAGCCTTTCGTTTTATTTGATGCCTGGCAGTTCCCT
ACTCTCGCGTTAACGCTAGCATGGATGTTTTCCCAGTCACGACGTTGTAAAACGACGGCCAGTCTTAAGC
TCGGGCCCTGCAGCTCTAGAGCTCGAATTCTACAGGTCACTAATACCATCTAAGTAGTTGATTCATAGTG
ACTGCATATGTTGTGTTTTACAGTATTATGTAGTCTGTTTTTTATGCAAAATCTAATTTAATATATTGAT
ATTTATATCATTTTACGTTTCTCGTTCAACTTTCTTGTACAAAGTTGAGATCTATAATTCACTGGCCGTC
GTTTTACGGTACCATCGATGATGATCCAGACATGATAAGATACATTGATGAGTTTGGACAAACCACAACT
AGAATGCAGTGAAAAAAATGCTTTATTTGTGAAATTTGTGATGCTATTGCTTTATTTGTAACCATTATAA
GCTGCAATAAACAAGTTAACAACAACAATTGCATTCATTTTATGTTTCAGGTTCAGGGGGAGGTGTGGGA
GGTTTTTTAAAGCAAGTAAAACCTCTACAAATGTGGTATGGCTGATTATGATCCTCTAGATCCCTTGGGT
AGCAGCGAAGTCGAGGCATTTCTGTCCTGGCTGGTCTAGAGGTCTCTCAGGTTTAAAAAAAGCACCGACT
CGGTGCCACTTTTTCAAGTTGATAACGGACTAGCCTTATTTAAACTTGCTATGCTGTTTCCAGCATAGCT
CTTAACCTCGGGAACATACTGCTTCCGAACTAGGAGCCTGGAGAACTGCTATATAAACCCGGGACTTCTG
GGTATGTTTCTGCCATGTGGTAAGTGGATAAACCTACTTATTCAACTCATTTACCTCAAACATGACAGTA
AACCTCTTCGGGGCAAACCTGCAAACGCTTAAAACCTTCAAAGTTTGAAACCAGCAGTTTTGTAGAGGTT
TACCGTAGTATTTTTGAACTGTAAAGCATATGCAGAGGAAGCTGGTTTTAGGCTTGTGTGATTGGATGAG
TTCTTCTGTGACGTAACTGATCTTTTGTCCTCGTGTCCTTCGCCTTCCCCCACAGGCATGCGCGGACCTT
CCCCCGCCGCAGACCAGAGGACAACATGCTCAGACGCCAGCAAACGGCCCATCGAAACATTCACAGACTC
TCGGATTGGAGAGACCGGGCCCGAGGTCTCTGACTAAAAAAGCACCGACTCGGTGCCACTTTTTCAAGTT
GATAACGGACTAGCCTTATTTAAACTTGCTATGCTGTTTCCAGCATAGCTCTTAAACCAGTGTGCACCAC
CACTACCGAACCAAGAGCTGGAGGGAGAGCTATATATACCAGGGACTTCTGGGTATGTTTTTGGGAGGTG
GTGAGTGACTAAACCACTTATTCAGCTCCCTTAGATCAAGTCTGACCCTATATCATGGTGACATAAACCT
GCAAACTGATAAAACCTGAAGGATCTCAAATCCAGAGTTTGTGTGAGGGATTACCGTGGTAATTTTCAAA
CTGTAAAGCATATGCAAAATTATCTGGTCTTGGCTTGAGTGATTGGGTGTCTCGGTGTGATGCAGGGACG
TTTTCAGTGACGTGTCCTTCTCCCTCCCCCACAGGCATGCGCAGAACATTTCCCCCCTCCTTGAAGACCA
GAACAAAAGACGCCGAGAGCAGGAAACTCGTCTTACTGAATGACCGAGGCTGGAGAAATCGACCCTAGGC
AACTTTATTATACAAAGTTGGCATTATAAAAAAGCATTGCTTATCAATTTGTTGCAACGAACAGGTCACT
ATCAGTCAAAATAAAATCATTATTTGGAGCTCCATGGTAGCGTTAACGCGGCCGCGATATCCCCTATAGT
GAGTCGTATTACATGGTCATAGCTGTTTCCTGGCAGCTCTGGCCCGTGTCTCAAAATCTCTGATGTTACA
TTGCACAAGATAAAAATATATCATCATGAACAATAAAACTGTCTGCTTACATAAACAGTAATACAAGGGG
TGTTATGAGCCATATTCAACGGGAAACGTCGAGGCCGCGATTAAATTCCAACATGGATGCTGATTTATAT
GGGTATAAATGGGCTCGCGATAATGTCGGGCAATCAGGTGCGACAATCTATCGCTTGTATGGGAAGCCCG
ATGCGCCAGAGTTGTTTCTGAAACATGGCAAAGGTAGCGTTGCCAATGATGTTACAGATGAGATGGTCAG
ACTAAACTGGCTGACGGAATTTATGCCTCTTCCGACCATCAAGCATTTTATCCGTACTCCTGATGATGCA
TGGTTACTCACCACTGCGATCCCCGGAAAAACAGCATTCCAGGTATTAGAAGAATATCCTGATTCAGGTG
AAAATATTGTTGATGCGCTGGCAGTGTTCCTGCGCCGGTTGCATTCGATTCCTGTTTGTAATTGTCCTTT
TAACAGCGATCGCGTATTTCGTCTCGCTCAGGCGCAATCACGAATGAATAACGGTTTGGTTGATGCGAGT
GATTTTGATGACGAGCGTAATGGCTGGCCTGTTGAACAAGTCTGGAAAGAAATGCATAAACTTTTGCCAT
TCTCACCGGATTCAGTCGTCACTCATGGTGATTTCTCACTTGATAACCTTATTTTTGACGAGGGGAAATT
AATAGGTTGTATTGATGTTGGACGAGTCGGAATCGCAGACCGATACCAGGATCTTGCCATCCTATGGAAC
TGCCTCGGTGAGTTTTCTCCTTCATTACAGAAACGGCTTTTTCAAAAATATGGTATTGATAATCCTGATA
TGAATAAATTGCAGTTTCATTTGATGCTCGATGAGTTTTTCTAATCAGAATTGGTTAATTGGTTGTAACA
CTGGCAGAGCATTACGCTGACTTGACGGGACGGCGCAAGCTCATGACCAAAATCCCTTAACGTGAGTTAC
GCGTCGTTCCACTGAGCGTCAGACCCCGTAGAAAAGATCAAAGGATCTTCTTGAGATCCTTTTTTTCTGC
GCGTAATCTGCTGCTTGCAAACAAAAAAACCACCGCTACCAGCGGTGGTTTGTTTGCCGGATCAAGAGCT
ACCAACTCTTTTTCCGAAGGTAACTGGCTTCAGCAGAGCGCAGATACCAAATACTGTCCTTCTAGTGTAG
CCGTAGTTAGGCCACCACTTCAAGAACTCTGTAGCACCGCCTACATACCTCGCTCTGCTAATCCTGTTAC
CAGTGGCTGCTGCCAGTGGCGATAAGTCGTGTCTTACCGGGTTGGACTCAAGACGATAGTTACCGGATAA
GGCGCAGCGGTCGGGCTGAACGGGGGGTTCGTGCACACAGCCCAGCTTGGAGCGAACGACCTACACCGAA
CTGAGATACCTACAGCGTGAGCATTGAGAAAGCGCCACGCTTCCCGAAGGGAGAAAGGCGGACAGGTATC
CGGTAAGCGGCAGGGTCGGAACAGGAGAGCGCACGAGGGAGCTTCCAGGGGGAAACGCCTGGTATCTTTA
TAGTCCTGTCGGGTTTCGCCACCTCTGACTTGAGCGTCGATTTTTGTGATGCTCGTCAGGGGGGCGGAGC
CTATGGAAAAACGCCAGCAACGCGGCCTTTTTACGGTTCCTGGCCTTTTGCTGGCCTTTTGCTCACATGT
T
